>Addgene plasmid #177858 | pSumo-His6-SUMO-AtTPR1(1-209) | addgene full sequence | sequence record 350016 | Addgene NGS Result
GTTTGCGTATTGGGCGCCAGGGTGGTTTTTCTTTTCACCAGTGAGACGGGCAACAGCTGATTGCCCTTCA
CCGCCTGGCCCTGAGAGAGTTGCAGCAAGCGGTCCACGCTGGTTTGCCCCAGCAGGCGAAAATCCTGTTT
GATGGTGGTTAACGGCGGGATATAACATGAGCTGTCTTCGGTATCGTCGTATCCCACTACCGAGATATCC
GCACCAACGCGCAGCCCGGACTCGGTAATGGCGCGCATTGCGCCCAGCGCCATCTGATCGTTGGCAACCA
GCATCGCAGTGGGAACGATGCCCTCATTCAGCATTTGCATGGTTTGTTGAAAACCGGACATGGCACTCCA
GTCGCCTTCCCGTTCCGCTATCGGCTGAATTTGATTGCGAGTGAGATATTTATGCCAGCCAGCCAGACGC
AGACGCGCCGAGACAGAACTTAATGGGCCCGCTAACAGCGCGATTTGCTGGTGACCCAATGCGACCAGAT
GCTCCACGCCCAGTCGCGTACCGTCTTCATGGGAGAAAATAATACTGTTGATGGGTGTCTGGTCAGAGAC
ATCAAGAAATAACGCCGGAACATTAGTGCAGGCAGCTTCCACAGCAATGGCATCCTGGTCATCCAGCGGA
TAGTTAATGATCAGCCCACTGACGCGTTGCGCGAGAAGATTGTGCACCGCCGCTTTACAGGCTTCGACGC
CGCTTCGTTCTACCATCGACACCACCACGCTGGCACCCAGTTGATCGGCGCGAGATTTAATCGCCGCGAC
AATTTGCGACGGCGCGTGCAGGGCCAGACTGGAGGTGGCAACGCCAATCAGCAACGACTGTTTGCCCGCC
AGTTGTTGTGCCACGCGGTTGGGAATGTAATTCAGCTCCGCCATCGCCGCTTCCACTTTTTCCCGCGTTT
TCGCAGAAACGTGGCTGGCCTGGTTCACCACGCGGGAAACGGTCTGATAAGAGACACCGGCATACTCTGC
GACATCGTATAACGTTACTGGTTTCACATTCACCACCCTGAATTGACTCTCTTCCGGGCGCTATCATGCC
ATACCGCGAAAGGTTTTGCGCCATTCGATGGTGTCCGGGATCTCGACGCTCTCCCTTATGCGACTCCTGC
ATTAGGAAGCAGCCCAGTAGTAGGTTGAGGCCGTTGAGCACCGCCGCCGCAAGGAATGGTGCATGCAAGG
AGATGGCGCCCAACAGTCCCCCGGCCACGGGGCCTGCCACCATACCCACGCCGAAACAAGCGCTCATGAG
CCCGAAGTGGCGAGCCCGATCTTCCCCATCGGTGATGTCGGCGATATAGGCGCCAGCAACCGCACCTGTG
GCGCCGGTGATGCCGGCCACGATGCGTCCGGCGTAGAGGATCGAGATCTCGATCCCGCGAAATTAATACG
ACTCACTATAGGGGAATTGTGAGCGGATAACAATTCCCCTCTAGAAATAATTTTGTTTAACTTTAAGAAG
GAGATATACCATGGGTCATCACCATCATCATCACGGGTCGGACTCAGAAGTCAATCAAGAAGCTAAGCCA
GAGGTCAAGCCAGAAGTCAAGCCTGAGACTCACATCAATTTAAAGGTGTCCGATGGATCTTCAGAGATCT
TCTTCAAGATCAAAAAGACCACTCCTTTAAGAAGGCTGATGGAAGCGTTCGCTAAAAGACAGGGTAAGGA
AATGGACTCCTTAAGATTCTTGTACGACGGTATTAGAATTCAAGCTGATCAGGCCCCTGAAGATTTGGAC
ATGGAGGATAACGATATTATTGAGGCTCACCGCGAACAGATTGGAGGTGGATCCATGAGTAGCCTGAGCC
GCGAGCTGGTGTTCCTGATCTTACAATTCCTGGACGAGGAGAAGTTCAAGGAGACCGTTCATAAGCTGGA
ACAGGAGAGCGGCTTCTTCTTCAACATGAAATACTTCGAAGACGAGGTGCACAACGGCAACTGGGACGAG
GTGGAGAAATACCTGAGCGGCTTTACCAAGGTGGACGACAACCGCTACAGTATGAAAATTTTCTTTGAGA
TCCGCAAGCAGAAGTATTTAGAGGCCCTGGACCGCCATGATCGCCCGAAAGCCGTGGACATCCTGGTGAA
GGATCTGAAGGTTTTTAGCACCTTTAATGAGGAGCTGTTCAAGGAGATCACCCAGCTGCTGACCCTGGAG
AATTTCCGCGAGAACGAGCAGCTGAGTAAGTACGGCGACACCAAGAGTGCCCGCGCCATCATGCTGGTGG
AGCTGAAGAAGCTGATCGAGGCCAACCCGCTGTTCCGCGATAAGTTACAATTCCCGACACTGCGCACAAG
CCGTCTGCGCACCCTGATCAACCAGAGTCTGAACTGGCAGCACCAGCTGTGCAAGAACCCTCGTCCGAAC
CCGGACATCAAGACCCTGTTCGTGGACCACAGCTGTCGTCTGCCGAACGACTAAGCGGCCGCACTCGAGC
ACCACCACCACCACCACTGAGATCCGGCTGCTAACAAAGCCCGAAAGGAAGCTGAGTTGGCTGCTGCCAC
CGCTGAGCAATAACTAGCATAACCCCTTGGGGCCTCTAAACGGGTCTTGAGGGGTTTTTTGCTGAAAGGA
GGAACTATATCCGGATTGGCGAATGGG
[124 nt withheld, positions 2618-2741]
C
[91 nt withheld, positions 2743-2833]
A
[49 nt withheld, positions 2835-2883]
CCTTTGACGTTGGAGTCCACGTTCTTT
[37 nt withheld, positions 2911-2947]
ACCCTATCTCGGTCTATTCTTTTGATTTATAAGGGATTTTGCCGATTTCGGCCTATTGGTTAAAAAATGA
GCTGATTTAACAAAAATTTAACGCGAATTTTAACAAAATATTAACGCTTACAATTTAGGTGGCACTTTTC
GGGGAAATGTGCGCGGAACCCCTATTTGTTTATTTTTCTAAATACATTCAAATATGTATCCGCTCATGAG
ACAATAACCCTGATAAATGCTTCAATAATATTGAAAAAGGAAGAGTATGAGTATTCAACATTTCCGTGTC
GCCCTTATTCCCTTTTTTGCGGCATTTTGCCTTCCTGTTTTTGCTCACCCAGAAACGCTGGTGAAAGTAA
AAGATGCTGAAGATCAGTTGGGTGCACGAGTGGGTTACATCGAACTGGATCTCAACAGCGGTAAGATCCT
TGAGAGTTTTCGCCCCGAAGAACGTTTTCCAATGATGAGCACTTTTAAAGTTCTGCTATGTGGCGCGGTA
TTATCCCGTATTGACGCCGGGCAAGAGCAACTCGGTCGCCGCATACACTATTCTCAGAATGACTTGGTTG
AGTACTCACCAGTCACAGAAAAGCATCTTACGGATGGCATGACAGTAAGAGAATTATGCAGTGCTGCCAT
AACCATGAGTGATAACACTGCGGCCAACTTACTTCTGACAACGATCGGAGGACCGAAGGAGCTAACCGCT
TTTTTGCACAACATGGGGGATCATGTAACTCGCCTTGATCGTTGGGAACCGGAGCTGAATGAAGCCATAC
CAAACGACGAGCGTGACACCACGATGCCTGCAGCAATGGCAACAACGTTGCGCAAACTATTAACTGGCGA
ACTACTTACTCTAGCTTCCCGGCAACAATTAATAGACTGGATGGAGGCGGATAAAGTTGCAGGACCACTT
CTGCGCTCGGCCCTTCCGGCTGGCTGGTTTATTGCTGATAAATCTGGAGCCGGTGAGCGTGGTTCTCGCG
GTATCATTGCAGCACTGGGGCCAGATGGTAAGCCCTCCCGTATCGTAGTTATCTACACGACGGGGAGTCA
GGCAACTATGGATGAACGAAATAGACAGATCGCTGAGATAGGTGCCTCACTGATTAAGCATTGGTAACTG
TCAGACCAAGTTTACTCATATATACTTTAGATTGATTTAAAACTTCATTTTTAATTTAAAAGGATCTAGG
TGAAGATCCTTTTTGATAATCTCATGACCAAAATCCCTTAACGTGAGTTTTCGTTCCACTGAGCGTCAGA
CCCCGTAGAAAAGATCAAAGGATCTTCTTGAGATCCTTTTTTTCTGCGCGTAATCTGCTGCTTGCAAACA
AAAAAACCACCGCTACCAGCGGTGGTTTGTTTGCCGGATCAAGAGCTACCAACTCTTTTTCCGAAGGTAA
CTGGCTTCAGCAGAGCGCAGATACCAAATACTGTCCTTCTAGTGTAGCCGTAGTTAGGCCACCACTTCAA
GAACTCTGTAGCACCGCCTACATACCTCGCTCTGCTAATCCTGTTACCAGTGGCTGCTGCCAGTGGCGAT
AAGTCGTGTCTTACCGGGTTGGACTCAAGACGATAGTTACCGGATAAGGCGCAGCGGTCGGGCTGAACGG
GGGGTTCGTGCACACAGCCCAGCTTGGAGCGAACGACCTACACCGAACTGAGATACCTACAGCGTGAGCT
ATGAGAAAGCGCCACGCTTCCCGAAGGGAGAAAGGCGGACAGGTATCCGGTAAGCGGCAGGGTCGGAACA
GGAGAGCGCACGAGGGAGCTTCCAGGGGGAAACGCCTGGTATCTTTATAGTCCTGTCGGGTTTCGCCACC
TCTGACTTGAGCGTCGATTTTTGTGATGCTCGTCAGGGGGGCGGAGCCTATGGAAAAACGCCAGCAACGC
GGCCTTTTTACGGTTCCTGGCCTTTTGCTGGCCTTTTGCTCACATGTTCTTTCCTGCGTTATCCCCTGAT
TCTGTGGATAACCGTATTACCGCCTTTGAGTGAGCTGATACCGCTCGCCGCAGCCGAACGACCGAGCGCA
GCGAGTCAGTGAGCGAGGAAGCGGAAGAGCGCCTGATGCGGTATTTTCTCCTTACGCATCTGTGCGGTAT
TTCACACCGCAATGGTGCACTCTCAGTACAATCTGCTCTGATGCCGCATAGTTAAGCCAGTATACACTCC
GCTATCGCTACGTGACTGGGTCATGGCTGCGCCCCGACACCCGCCAACACCCGCTGACGCGCCCTGACGG
GCTTGTCTGCTCCCGGCATCCGCTTACAGACAAGCTGTGACCGTCTCCGGGAGCTGCATGTGTCAGAGGT
TTTCACCGTCATCACCGAAACGCGCGAGGCAGCTGCGGTAAAGCTCATCAGCGTGGTCGTGAAGCGATTC
ACAGATGTCTGCCTGTTCATCCGCGTCCAGCTCGTTGAGTTTCTCCAGAAGCGTTAATGTCTGGCTTCTG
ATAAAGCGGGCCATGTTAAGGGCGGTTTTTTCCTGTTTGGTCACTGATGCCTCCGTGTAAGGGGGATTTC
TGTTCATGGGGGTAATGATACCGATGAAACGAGAGAGGATGCTCACGATACGGGTTACTGATGATGAACA
TGCCCGGTTACTGGAACGTTGTGAGGGTAAACAACTGGCGGTATGGATGCGGCGGGACCAGAGAAAAATC
ACTCAGGGTCAATGCCAGCGCTTCGTTAATACAGATGTAGGTGTTCCACAGGGTAGCCAGCAGCATCCTG
CGATGCAGATCCGGAACATAATGGTGCAGGGCGCTGACTTCCGCGTTTCCAGACTTTACGAAACACGGAA
ACCGAAGACCATTCATGTTGTTGCTCAGGTCGCAGACGTTTTGCAGCAGCAGTCGCTTCACGTTCGCTCG
CGTATCGGTGATTCATTCTGCTAACCAGTAAGGCAACCCCGCCAGCCTAGCCGGGTCCTCAACGACAGGA
GCACGATCATGCGCACCCGTGGGGCCGCCATGCCGGCGATAATGGCCTGCTTCTCGCCGAAACGTTTGGT
GGCGGGACCAGTGACGAAGGCTTGAGCGAGGGCGTGCAAGATTCCGAATACCGCAAGCGACAGGCCGATC
ATCGTCGCGCTCCAGCGAAAGCGGTCCTCGCCGAAAATGACCCAGAGCGCTGCCGGCACCTGTCCTACGA
GTTGCATGATAAAGAAGACAGTCATAAGTGCGGCGACGATAGTCATGCCCCGCGCCCACCGGAAGGAGCT
GACTGGGTTGAAGGCTCTCAAGGGCATCGGTCGAGATCCCGGTGCCTAATGAGTGAGCTAACTTACATTA
ATTGCGTTGCGCTCACTGCCCGCTTTCCAGTCGGGAAACCTGTCGTGCCAGCTGCATTAATGAATCGGCC
AACGCGCGGGGAGAGGCG
Features (pLannotate 1.2.2; 20 found; start..end, strand, type, name):
   1008..1085    -  promoter       lacI promoter: lacI
   1093..1372    -  CDS            TcR (fragment): tetracycline efflux protein; tet; confers resistance to tetracycline
   1394..1412    +  promoter       T7 promoter: promoter for bacteriophage T7 RNA polymerase
   1413..1437    +  protein_bind   lac operator: The lac repressor binds to the lac operator to inhibit transcription in E. coli. This inhibition can be relieved by adding lactose or isopropyl-β-D-thiogalactopyranoside (IPTG). lac repressor encoded by lacI
   1452..1474    +  RBS            RBS: efficient ribosome binding site from bacteriophage T7 gene 10 (Olins and Rangwala, 1989)
   1511..1798    +  CDS            SUMO: cleavable ubiquitin-like protein tag; S. cerevisiae SMT3 (truncated and modified); modified to prevent cleavage by eukaryotic SUMO proteases
   1805..2431    +  CDS            TPR1 (fragment): TPR1_ARATH - Also known as MOS10. Experimental evidence at protein level: Swiss-Prot protein existence level 1. Transcriptional corepressor. Activates TIR-NB-LRR R protein- mediated immune responses through repression of negative regulators such as CNGC2/DND1 (PubMed:20647385). Negative regulator of jasmonate responses (By similarity). From Arabidopsis thaliana (Mouse-ear cress).
   2450..2467    +  CDS            9xHis (fragment): 9xHis affinity tag
   2477..2526    +  CDS            SET1 (fragment): solubility-enhancement tag derived from T7 phage gene 10B
   2534..2581    +  terminator     T7 terminator: transcription terminator for bacteriophage T7 RNA polymerase
   2618..3046    +  rep_origin     f1 ori (sequence partly withheld): f1 bacteriophage origin of replication; arrow indicates direction of (+) strand synthesis
   3099..3203    +  promoter       AmpR promoter: bla
   3204..4064    +  CDS            AmpR: β-lactamase; bla; confers resistance to ampicillin, carbenicillin, and related antibiotics
   4235..4823    +  rep_origin     ori: high-copy-number ColE1/pMB1/pBR322/pUC origin of replication
   5009..5148    -  misc_feature   bom: basis of mobility region from pBR322
   5250..5441    -  CDS            rop: Rop protein, which maintains plasmids at low copy number; rop
   5458..5838    +  CDS            YPB1_ECOLX: Protein predicted: Swiss-Prot protein existence level 4. From Escherichia coli.
   5910..6201    -  CDS            TcR (fragment): tetracycline efflux protein; tet; confers resistance to tetracycline
   6216..6237    -  protein_bind   CAP binding site: CAP binding activates transcription in the presence of cAMP. E. coli catabolite activator protein
   6250..1007    -  CDS            lacI (across the origin): lac repressor; lacI; The lac repressor binds to the lac operator to inhibit transcription in E. coli. This inhibition can be relieved by adding lactose or isopropyl-β-D-thiogalactopyranoside (IPTG).
