[The description below was written by a language model from this plasmid's Addgene catalogue record and pLannotate feature annotations shown in this document.]
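Description:
pSumo-His6-SUMO-AtTPR1(1-209) is a 6,325-nt bacterial expression plasmid built on the pSUMO backbone, a pET-style T7 vector, for producing the N-terminal portion of the Arabidopsis thaliana corepressor TOPLESS-related 1 (TPR1, AT1G80490) in E. coli. It replicates from a ColE1/pBR322-type origin accompanied by the bom region and the rop gene, which holds copy number down, consistent with the catalogue's low-copy designation. Selection is by ampicillin through the bla gene under its own promoter. An f1 origin is also present, and short tetracycline-resistance fragments and a predicted E. coli ORF appear to be nonfunctional pBR322-derived remnants.

The expression cassette consists of a T7 promoter followed by a lac operator and the T7 gene 10 ribosome binding site, with a plasmid-borne lacI gene supplying repressor. Transcription therefore depends on T7 RNA polymerase from the host and can be induced with IPTG. The open reading frame encodes an N-terminal 6xHis-SUMO tag (yeast SMT3-derived) fused to a TPR1 fragment, residues 1–209 according to the name, inserted between BamHI and XhoI sites that remain intact. The His tag permits metal-affinity purification, while the SUMO moiety generally improves solubility and can be removed with a SUMO protease. The His-tag and T7 gene 10-like segments annotated downstream of the insert, before the T7 terminator, are backbone sequences. The record does not indicate whether they are translated.

The stated purpose is bacterial expression of TPR1, and the associated publication concerns the structural basis of repressor recognition by TOPLESS family corepressors, suggesting use in producing recombinant protein for structural and binding studies.
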