Addgene plasmid #177858: pSumo-His6-SUMO-AtTPR1(1-209)
Purpose: Bacterial Expression of TPR1
Depositing lab: Karsten Melcher. Depositing organization: Van Andel Research Institute. Publication: Structural basis for recognition of diverse transcriptional repressors by the TOPLESS family of corepressors. Ke J, Ma H, Gu X, Thelen A, Brunzelle JS, Li J, Xu HE, Melcher K. Sci Adv. 2015 Jul 24;1(6):e1500107. doi: 10.1126/sciadv.1500107. eCollection 2015 Jul. PubMed 26601214.
Backbone
  Vector backbone: pSUMO
  Backbone manufacturer: Life Sensors
  Vector type: Bacterial Expression
Growth in bacteria
  Bacterial resistance: Ampicillin, 100 μg/mL
  Growth temperature: 37°C
  Growth strain: DH5alpha
  Copy number: Low Copy
Gene/Insert
  Gene/Insert name: TPR1
  Species: A. thaliana (mustard weed)
  Entrez Gene: TPR1 (a.k.a. AT1G80490, T21F11.18, T21F11_18, TOPLESS-related 1)
  Tag / fusion protein: 6xHis-SUMO (N terminal on insert)
  Cloning method: Restriction Enzyme; 5′ cloning site BamHI (not destroyed); 3′ cloning site XhoI (not destroyed)
  Sequencing primers: 5′ T7Prom; 3′ T7term
Terms and licenses: Academic/Nonprofit Terms; Industry Terms: Not Available to Industry
How to cite: pSumo-His6-SUMO-AtTPR1(1-209) was a gift from Karsten Melcher (Addgene plasmid # 177858 ; http://n2t.net/addgene:177858 ; RRID:Addgene_177858)
